>Addgene plasmid #184786 | pScalps ACE2 hygro | addgene full sequence | sequence record 371366 | Addgene NGS Result
AATCTGCTTAGGGTTAGGCGTTTTGCGCTGCTTCGCGATGTACGGGCCAGATATACGCGCTGTGGAATGT
GTGTCAGTTAGGGTGTGGAAAGTCCCCAGGCTCCCCAGCAGGCAGAAGTATGCAAAGCATGCATCTCAAT
TAGTCAGCAACCAGGTGTGGAAAGTCCCCAGGCTCCCCAGCAGGCAGAAGTATGCAAAGCATGCATCTCA
ATTAGTCAGCAACCATAGTCCCGCCCCTAACTCCGCCCATCCCGCCCCTAACTCCGCCCAGTTCCGCCCA
TTCTCCGCCCCATGGCTGACTAATTTTTTTTATTTATGCAGAGGCCGAGGCCGCCTCTGCCTCTGAGCTA
TTCCAGAAGTAGTGAGGAGGCTTTTTTGGAGGCCTAGGCTTTTGCAAAAAGCTCGCGTTGACATTGATTA
TTGACTAGTTATTAATAGTAATCAATTACGGGGTCATTAGTTCATAGCCCATATATGGAGTTCCGCGTTA
CATAACTTACGGTAAATGGCCCGCCTGGCTGACCGCCCAACGACCCCCGCCCATTGACGTCAATAATGAC
GTATGTTCCCATAGTAACGCCAATAGGGACTTTCCATTGACGTCAATGGGTGGAGTATTTACGGTAAACT
GCCCACTTGGCAGTACATCAAGTGTATCATATGCCAAGTACGCCCCCTATTGACGTCAATGACGGTAAAT
GGCCCGCCTGGCATTATGCCCAGTACATGACCTTATGGGACTTTCCTACTTGGCAGTACATCTACGTATT
AGTCATCGCTATTACCATGGTGATGCGGTTTTGGCAGTACATCAATGGGCGTGGATAGCGGTTTGACTCA
CGGGGATTTCCAAGTCTCCACCCCATTGACGTCAATGGGAGTTTGTTTTGGCACCAAAATCAACGGGACT
TTCCAAAATGTCGTAACAACTCCGCCCCATTGACGCAAATGGGCGGTAGGCGTGTACGGTGGGAGGTCTA
TATAAGCAGCGCGTTTTGCCTGTACTGGGTCTCTCTGGTTAGACCAGATCTGAGCCTGGGAGCTCTCTGG
CTAACTAGGGAACCCACTGCTTAAGCCTCAATAAAGCTTGCCTTGAGTGCTTCAAGTAGTGTGTGCCCGT
CTGTTGTGTGACTCTGGTAACTAGAGATCCCTCAGACCCTTTTAGTCAGTGTGGAAAATCTCTAGCAGTG
GCGCCCGAACAGGGACTTGAAAGCGAAAGGGAAACCAGAGGAGCTCTCTCGACGCAGGACTCGGCTTGCT
GAAGCGCGCACGGCAAGAGGCGAGGGGCGGCGACTGGTGAGTACGCCAAAAATTTTGACTAGCGGAGGCT
AGAAGGAGAGAGATGGGTGCGAGAGCGTCAGTATTAAGCGGGGGAGAATTAGATCGCGATGGGAAAAAAT
TCGGTTAAGGCCAGGGGGAAAGAAAAAATATAAATTAAAACATATAGTATGGGCAAGCAGGGAGCTAGAA
CGATTCGCAGTTAATCCTGGCCTGTTAGAAACATCAGAAGGCTGTAGACAAATACTGGGACAGCTACAAC
CATCCCTTCAGACAGGATCAGAAGAACTTAGATCATTATATAATACAGTAGCAACCCTCTATTGTGTGCA
TCAAAGGATAGAGATAAAAGACACCAAGGAAGCTTTAGACAAGATAGAGGAAGAGCAAAACAAAAGTAAG
ACCACCGCACAGCAAGCGGCCGGCCGCTGATCTTCAGACCTGGAGGAGGAGATATGAGGGACAATTGGAG
AAGTGAATTATATAAATATAAAGTAGTAAAAATTGAACCATTAGGAGTAGCACCCACCAAGGCAAAGAGA
AGAGTGGTGCAGAGAGAAAAAAGAGCAGTGGGAATAGGAGCTTTGTTCCTTGGGTTCTTGGGAGCAGCAG
GAAGCACTATGGGCGCAGCGTCAATGACGCTGACGGTACAGGCCAGACAATTATTGTCTGGTATAGTGCA
GCAGCAGAACAATTTGCTGAGGGCTATTGAGGCGCAACAGCATCTGTTGCAACTCACAGTCTGGGGCATC
AAGCAGCTCCAGGCAAGAATCCTGGCTGTGGAAAGATACCTAAAGGATCAACAGCTCCTGGGGATTTGGG
GTTGCTCTGGAAAACTCATTTGCACCACTGCTGTGCCTTGGAATGCTAGTTGGAGTAATAAATCTCTGGA
ACAGATTTGGAATCACACGACCTGGATGGAGTGGGACAGAGAATTAACAATTACACAAGCTTAATACACT
CCTTAATTGAAGAATCGCAAAACCAGCAAGAAAAGAATGAACAAGAATTATTGGAATTAGATAAATGGGC
AAGTTTGTGGAATTGGTTTAACATAACAAATTGGCTGTGGTATATAAAATTATTCATAATGATAGTAGGA
GGCTTGGTAGGTTTAAGAATAGTTTTTGCTGTACTTTCTATAGTGAATAGAGTTAGGCAGGGATATTCAC
CATTATCGTTTCAGACCCACCTCCCAACCCCGAGGGGACCCGACAGGCCCGAAGGAATAGAAGAAGAAGG
TGGAGAGAGAGACAGAGACAGATCCATTCGATTAGTGAACGGATCGGCACTGCGTGCGCCAATTCTGCAG
ACAAATGGCAGTATTCATCCACAATTTTAAAAGAAAAGGGGGGATTGGGGGGTACAGTGCAGGGGAAAGA
ATAGTAGACATAATAGCAACAGACATACAAACTAAAGAATTACAAAAACAAATTACAAAAATTCAAAATT
TTCGGGTTTATTACAGGGACAGCAGAGATCCAGTTTGGTTAATTAACTGCAGCCCCGATAAAATAAAAGA
TTTTATTTAGTCTCCAGAAAAAGGGGGGAATGAAAGACCCCACCTGTAGGTTTGGCAAGCTAGCTGCAGT
AACGCCATTTTGCAAGGCATGGAAAAATACCAAACCAAGAATAGAGAAGTTCAGATCAAGGGCGGGTACA
TGAAAATAGCTAACGTTGGGCCAAACAGGATATCTGCGGTGAGCAGTTTCGGCCCCGGCCCGGGGCCAAG
AACAGATGGTCACCGCAGTTTCGGCCCCGGCCCGAGGCCAAGAACAGATGGTCCCCAGATATGGCCCAAC
CCTCAGCAGTTTCTTAAGACCCATCAGATGTTTCCAGGCTCCCCCAAGGACCTGAAATGACCCTGCGCCT
TATTTGAATTAACCAATCAGCCTGCTTCTCGCTTCTGTTCGCGCGCTTCTGCTTCCCGAGCTCTATAAAA
GAGCTCACAACCCCTCACTCGGCGCGCCAGTCCTCCGACAGACTGAGTCGCCCGGGGGTCTAGAAGCGCT
GGATCCGTTTAAACGCGGCCGCCCAGCACAGTGGCTCGAGACCATGTCAAGCTCTTCCTGGCTCCTTCTC
AGCCTTGTTGCTGTAACTGCTGCTCAGTCCACCATTGAGGAACAGGCCAAGACATTTTTGGACAAGTTTA
ACCACGAAGCCGAAGACCTGTTCTATCAAAGTTCACTTGCTTCTTGGAATTATAACACCAATATTACTGA
AGAGAATGTCCAAAACATGAATAATGCTGGGGACAAATGGTCTGCCTTTTTAAAGGAACAGTCCACACTT
GCCCAAATGTATCCACTACAAGAAATTCAGAATCTCACAGTCAAGCTTCAGCTGCAGGCTCTTCAGCAAA
ATGGGTCTTCAGTGCTCTCAGAAGACAAGAGCAAACGGTTGAACACAATTCTAAATACAATGAGCACCAT
CTACAGTACTGGAAAAGTTTGTAACCCAGATAATCCACAAGAATGCTTATTACTTGAACCAGGTTTGAAT
GAAATAATGGCAAACAGTTTAGACTACAATGAGAGGCTCTGGGCTTGGGAAAGCTGGAGATCTGAGGTCG
GCAAGCAGCTGAGGCCATTATATGAAGAGTATGTGGTCTTGAAAAATGAGATGGCAAGAGCAAATCATTA
TGAGGACTATGGGGATTATTGGAGAGGAGACTATGAAGTAAATGGGGTAGATGGCTATGACTACAGCCGC
GGCCAGTTGATTGAAGATGTGGAACATACCTTTGAAGAGATTAAACCATTATATGAACATCTTCATGCCT
ATGTGAGGGCAAAGTTGATGAATGCCTATCCTTCCTATATCAGTCCAATTGGATGCCTCCCTGCTCATTT
GCTTGGTGATATGTGGGGTAGATTTTGGACAAATCTGTACTCTTTGACAGTTCCCTTTGGACAGAAACCA
AACATAGATGTTACTGATGCAATGGTGGACCAGGCCTGGGATGCACAGAGAATATTCAAGGAGGCCGAGA
AGTTCTTTGTATCTGTTGGTCTTCCTAATATGACTCAAGGATTCTGGGAAAATTCCATGCTAACGGACCC
AGGAAATGTTCAGAAAGCAGTCTGCCATCCCACAGCTTGGGACCTGGGGAAGGGCGACTTCAGGATCCTT
ATGTGCACAAAGGTGACAATGGACGACTTCCTGACAGCTCATCATGAGATGGGGCATATCCAGTATGATA
TGGCATATGCTGCACAACCTTTTCTGCTAAGAAATGGAGCTAATGAAGGATTCCATGAAGCTGTTGGGGA
AATCATGTCACTTTCTGCAGCCACACCTAAGCATTTAAAATCCATTGGTCTTCTGTCACCCGATTTTCAA
GAAGACAATGAAACAGAAATAAACTTCCTGCTCAAACAAGCACTCACGATTGTTGGGACTCTGCCATTTA
CTTACATGTTAGAGAAGTGGAGGTGGATGGTCTTTAAAGGGGAAATTCCCAAAGACCAGTGGATGAAAAA
GTGGTGGGAGATGAAGCGAGAGATAGTTGGGGTGGTGGAACCTGTGCCCCATGATGAAACATACTGTGAC
CCCGCATCTCTGTTCCATGTTTCTAATGATTACTCATTCATTCGATATTACACAAGGACCCTTTACCAAT
TCCAGTTTCAAGAAGCACTTTGTCAAGCAGCTAAACATGAAGGCCCTCTGCACAAATGTGACATCTCAAA
CTCTACAGAAGCTGGACAGAAACTGTTCAATATGCTGAGGCTTGGAAAATCAGAACCCTGGACCCTAGCA
TTGGAAAATGTTGTAGGAGCAAAGAACATGAATGTAAGGCCACTGCTCAACTACTTTGAGCCCTTATTTA
CCTGGCTGAAAGACCAGAACAAGAATTCTTTTGTGGGATGGAGTACCGACTGGAGTCCATATGCAGACCA
AAGCATCAAAGTGAGGATAAGCCTAAAATCAGCTCTTGGAGATAAAGCATATGAATGGAACGACAATGAA
ATGTACCTGTTCCGATCATCTGTTGCATATGCTATGAGGCAGTACTTTTTAAAAGTAAAAAATCAGATGA
TTCTTTTTGGGGAGGAGGATGTGCGAGTGGCTAATTTGAAACCAAGAATCTCCTTTAATTTCTTTGTCAC
TGCACCTAAAAATGTGTCTGATATCATTCCTAGAACTGAAGTTGAAAAGGCCATCAGGATGTCCCGGAGC
CGTATCAATGATGCTTTCCGTCTGAATGACAACAGCCTAGAGTTTCTGGGGATACAGCCAACACTTGGAC
CTCCTAACCAGCCCCCTGTTTCCATATGGCTGATTGTTTTTGGAGTTGTGATGGGAGTGATAGTGGTTGG
CATTGTCATCCTGATCTTCACTGGGATCAGAGATCGGAAGAAGAAAAATAAAGCAAGAAGTGGAGAAAAT
CCTTATGCCTCCATCGATATTAGCAAAGGAGAAAATAATCCAGGATTCCAAAACACTGATGATGTTCAGA
CCTCCTTTTAGGGTACCTATAATAACTGGCCAGAATTCTCGACCTTGACTGGCGGCGCGACCTTGAGGCC
TGCGTTCGCCTCAGTTGCCCCCTCTGTGCAATGGGGAGACGCGCCTCATCGCTTGACAACGGCCGAAGAG
CCGCCGCGCTTCCGTCTCCCGCGTGCGCGCGCCATGCTGCCCACCCCCGTTCCGCACTGACCCTCCCCCG
TGCCCCGCGTCCCGTACTGCCGCCCCGCCCCGAGTCCCATGCCGCAGCCACCGCGACGGAGCCCGCAGGC
GGGAACCTGCCTCCGCGCGTTAGCGCGCACGCGCGCCTCATGTGTCGTCCCCATCAGCGCCGGCTTCCGT
CTATAGGCCAGATGCACTGTCACTCTGGCGAAGTCGCAGACCCGATTGGCCGGGACGGAGGCGCGAGACC
GGGTTGCGGGCGGGGCCGAACGTGGTATAAAAGGGGCGGGAGGCCAGGCTCGTGCCGTTTTGCAGACGCC
ACCGCCGAGGAAAACCGTGTACTATTAGCCACGCGTGCCGCCACCATGAAGAAGCCCGAACTCACCGCTA
CCAGCGTTGAAAAATTTCTCATCGAGAAGTTCGACAGTGTGAGCGACCTGATGCAGTTGTCGGAGGGCGA
AGAGAGCCGAGCCTTCAGCTTCGATGTCGGCGGACGCGGCTATGTACTGCGGGTGAATAGCTGCGCTGAT
GGCTTCTACAAAGACCGCTACGTGTACCGCCACTTCGCCAGCGCTGCACTACCCATCCCCGAAGTGTTGG
ACATCGGCGAGTTCAGCGAGAGCCTGACATACTGCATCAGTAGACGCGCCCAAGGCGTTACTCTCCAAGA
CCTCCCCGAAACAGAGCTGCCTGCTGTGTTACAGCCTGTCGCCGAAGCTATGGATGCTATTGCCGCCGCC
GACCTCAGTCAAACCAGCGGCTTCGGCCCATTCGGGCCCCAAGGCATCGGCCAGTACACAACCTGGCGGG
ATTTCATTTGCGCCATTGCTGATCCCCATGTCTACCACTGGCAGACCGTGATGGACGACACCGTGTCCGC
CAGCGTAGCTCAAGCCCTGGACGAACTGATGCTGTGGGCCGAAGACTGTCCCGAGGTGCGCCACCTCGTC
CATGCCGACTTCGGCAGCAACAACGTCCTGACCGACAACGGCCGCATCACCGCCGTAATCGACTGGTCCG
AAGCTATGTTCGGGGACAGTCAGTACGAGGTGGCCAACATCTTCTTCTGGCGGCCCTGGCTGGCTTGCAT
GGAGCAGCAGACTCGCTACTTCGAGCGCCGGCATCCCGAGCTGGCCGGCAGCCCTCGTCTGCGAGCCTAC
ATGCTGCGCATCGGCCTGGATCAGCTCTACCAGAGCCTCGTGGACGGCAACTTCGACGATGCTGCCTGGG
CTCAAGGCCGCTGCGATGCCATCGTCCGCAGCGGGGCCGGCACCGTCGGTCGCACACAAATCGCTCGCCG
GAGCGCAGCCGTATGGACCGACGGCTGCGTCGAGGTGCTGGCCGACAGCGGCAACCGCCGGCCCAGTACA
CGACCGCGCGCTAAGGAGGTAGGTCGAGTTTAAGCGATCGCTAATCAACCTCTGGATTACAAAATTTGTG
AAAGATTGACTGGTATTCTTAACTATGTTGCTCCTTTTACGCTATGTGGATACGCTGCTTTAATGCCTTT
GTATCATGCTATTGCTTCCCGTATGGCTTTCATTTTCTCCTCCTTGTATAAATCCTGGTTGCTGTCTCTT
TATGAGGAGTTGTGGCCCGTTGTCAGGCAACGTGGCGTGGTGTGCACTGTGTTTGCTGACGCAACCCCCA
CTGGTTGGGGCATTGCCACCACCTGTCAGCTCCTTTCCGGGACTTTCGCTTTCCCCCTCCCTATTGCCAC
GGCGGAACTCATCGCCGCCTGCCTTGCCCGCTGCTGGACAGGGGCTCGGCTGTTGGGCACTGACAATTCC
GTGGTGTTGTCGGGGAAGCTGACGTCCTTTCCATGGCTGCTCGCCTGTGTTGCCACCTGGATTCTGCGCG
GGACGTCCTTCTGCTACGTCCCTTCGGCCCTCAATCCAGCGGACCTTCCTTCCCGCGGCCTGCTGCCGGC
TCTGCGGCCTCTTCCGCGTCTTCGCCTTCGCCCTCAGACGAGTCGGATCTCCCTTTGGGCCGCCTCCCCG
CTTAATCGCGTCGAGACCTAGAAAAACATGGAGCAATCACAAGTAGCAATACAGCAGCTACCAATGCTGA
TTGTGCCTGGCTAGAAGCACAAGAGGAGGAGGAGGTGGGTTTTCCAGTCACACCTCAGGTACCTTTAAGA
CCAATGACTTACAAGGCAGCTGTAGATCTTAGCCACTTTTTAAAAGAAAAGGGGGGACTGGAAGGGCTAA
TTCACTCCCAACGAAGACAAGATATCCTTGATCTGTGGATCTACCACACACAAGGCTACTTCCCTGATTG
GCAGAACTACACACCAGGGCCAGGGATCAGATATCCACTGACCTTTGGATGGTGCTACAAGCTAGTACCA
GTTGAGCAAGAGAAGGTAGAAGAAGCCAATGAAGGAGAGAACACCCGCTTGTTACACCCTGTGAGCCTGC
ATGGGATGGATGACCCGGAGAGAGAAGTATTAGAGTGGAGGTTTGACAGCCGCCTAGCATTTCATCACAT
GGCCCGAGAGCTGCATCCGGACTGTACTGGGTCTCTCTGGTTAGACCAGATCTGAGCCTGGGAGCTCTCT
GGCTAACTAGGGAACCCACTGCTTAAGCCTCAATAAAGCTTGCCTTGAGTGCTTCAAGTAGTGTGTGCCC
GTCTGTTGTGTGACTCTGGTAACTAGAGATCCCTCAGACCCTTTTAGTCAGTGTGGAAAATCTCTAGCAG
GGCCCGTTTCATGTGAGCAAAAGGCCAGCAAAAGGCCAGGAACCGTAAAAAGGCCGCGTTGCTGGCGTTT
TTCCATAGGCTCCGCCCCCCTGACGAGCATCACAAAAATCGACGCTCAAGTCAGAGGTGGCGAAACCCGA
CAGGACTATAAAGATACCAGGCGTTTCCCCCTGGAAGCTCCCTCGTGCGCTCTCCTGTTCCGACCCTGCC
GCTTACCGGATACCTGTCCGCCTTTCTCCCTTCGGGAAGCGTGGCGCTTTCTCATAGCTCACGCTGTAGG
TATCTCAGTTCGGTGTAGGTCGTTCGCTCCAAGCTGGGCTGTGTGCACGAACCCCCCGTTCAGCCCGACC
GCTGCGCCTTATCCGGTAACTATCGTCTTGAGTCCAACCCGGTAAGACACGACTTATCGCCACTGGCAGC
AGCCACTGGTAACAGGATTAGCAGAGCGAGGTATGTAGGCGGTGCTACAGAGTTCTTGAAGTGGTGGCCT
AACTACGGCTACACTAGAAGAACAGTATTTGGTATCTGCGCTCTGCTGAAGCCAGTTACCTTCGGAAAAA
GAGTTGGTAGCTCTTGATCCGGCAAACAAACCACCGCTGGTAGCGGTGGTTTTTTTGTTTGCAAGCAGCA
GATTACGCGCAGAAAAAAAGGATCTCAAGAAGATCCTTTGATCTTTTCTACGGGGTCTGACGCTCAGTGG
AACGAAAACTCACGTTAAGGGATTTTGGTCATGAGATTATCAAAAAGGATCTTCACCTAGATCCTTTTAA
ATTAAAAATGAAGTTTTAAATCAATCTAAAGTATATATGAGTAAACTTGGTCTGACAGTTACCAATGCTT
AATCAGTGAGGCACCTATCTCAGCGATCTGTCTATTTCGTTCATCCATAGTTGCCTGACTCCCCGTCGTG
TAGATAACTACGATACGGGAGGGCTTACCATCTGGCCCCAGTGCTGCAATGATACCGCGAGACCCACGCT
CACCGGCTCCAGATTTATCAGCAATAAACCAGCCAGCCGGAAGGGCCGAGCGCAGAAGTGGTCCTGCAAC
TTTATCCGCCTCCATCCAGTCTATTAATTGTTGCCGGGAAGCTAGAGTAAGTAGTTCGCCAGTTAATAGT
TTGCGCAACGTTGTTGCCATTGCTACAGGCATCGTGGTGTCACGCTCGTCGTTTGGTATGGCTTCATTCA
GCTCCGGTTCCCAACGATCAAGGCGAGTTACATGATCCCCCATGTTGTGCAAAAAAGCGGTTAGCTCCTT
CGGTCCTCCGATCGTTGTCAGAAGTAAGTTGGCCGCAGTGTTATCACTCATGGTTATGGCAGCACTGCAT
AATTCTCTTACTGTCATGCCATCCGTAAGATGCTTTTCTGTGACTGGTGAGTACTCAACCAAGTCATTCT
GAGAATAGTGTATGCGGCGACCGAGTTGCTCTTGCCCGGCGTCAATACGGGATAATACCGCGCCACATAG
CAGAACTTTAAAAGTGCTCATCATTGGAAAACGTTCTTCGGGGCGAAAACTCTCAAGGATCTTACCGCTG
TTGAGATCCAGTTCGATGTAACCCACTCGTGCACCCAACTGATCTTCAGCATCTTTTACTTTCACCAGCG
TTTCTGGGTGAGCAAAAACAGGAAGGCAAAATGCCGCAAAAAAGGGAATAAGGGCGACACGGAAATGTTG
AATACTCATACTCTTCCTTTTTCAATATTATTGAAGCATTTATCAGGGTTATTGTCTCATGAGCGGATAC
ATATTTGAATGTATTTAGAAAAATAAACAAATAGGGGTTCCGCGCACATTTCCCCGAAAAGTGCCACCTG
ACGTCGACGGATCGGGAGATCTCCCGATCCCCTATGGTGCACTCTCAGTACAATCTGCTCTGATGCCGCA
TAGTTAAGCCAGTATCTGCTCCCTGCTTGTGTGTTGGAGGTCGCTGAGTAGTGCGCGAGCAAAATTTAAG
CTACAACAAGGCAAGGCTTGACCGACAATTGCATGAAG
Features (pLannotate 1.2.2; 19 found; start..end, strand, type, name):
     69..398     +  promoter       SV40 promoter: SV40 enhancer and early promoter
    410..789     +  enhancer       CMV enhancer: human cytomegalovirus immediate early enhancer
    790..989     +  promoter       CMV promoter: human cytomegalovirus (CMV) immediate early promoter
   1007..1187    +  LTR            5' LTR (truncated): truncated 5' long terminal repeat (LTR) from HIV-1
   1234..1359    +  misc_feature   HIV-1 Ψ: packaging signal of human immunodeficiency virus type 1
   1343..1681    +  CDS            HIV-1 gag (fragment): gag protein from human immunodeficiency virus 1; gag
   1856..2089    +  misc_feature   RRE: The Rev response element (RRE) of HIV-1 allows for Rev-dependent mRNA export from the nucleus to the cytoplasm.
   2465..2565    +  CDS            Rev (fragment): human immunodeficiency virus 1 (HIV-1) Rev protein; rev; enhances nuclear export of unspliced and incompletely spliced viral mRNAs
   2615..2732    +  misc_feature   cPPT/CTS: central polypurine tract and central termination sequence of HIV-1
   2869..3276    +  promoter       SFFV promoter: spleen focus-forming virus long terminal repeat (LTR) promoter
   3334..5748    +  CDS            ACE2: ACE2_HUMAN - Experimental evidence at protein level: Swiss-Prot protein existence level 1. [Isoform 2]: (Microbial infection) Non-functional as a receptor for human coronavirus SARS-CoV-2. From Homo sapiens (Human).
   6276..7313    +  CDS            HygR: hygromycin B phosphotransferase confers resistance to hygromycin
   7323..7911    +  misc_feature   WPRE: woodchuck hepatitis virus posttranscriptional regulatory element
   7922..8422    +  CDS            nef (fragment): NEF_HV1LA - Experimental evidence at protein level: Swiss-Prot protein existence level 1. Extracellular Nef protein targets CD4(+) T-lymphocytes for apoptosis by interacting with CXCR4 surface receptors. From Human immunodeficiency virus type 1 group M subtype B (isolate Lai) (HIV-1).
   8429..8609    +  LTR            5' LTR (truncated): truncated 5' long terminal repeat (LTR) from HIV-1
   8680..9268    -  rep_origin     ori: high-copy-number ColE1/pMB1/pBR322/pUC origin of replication
   9439..10299   -  CDS            AmpR: β-lactamase; bla; confers resistance to ampicillin, carbenicillin, and related antibiotics
  10300..10404   -  promoter       AmpR promoter: bla
  10463..10515   -  misc_feature   bom (fragment): basis of mobility region from pBR322
