[The description below was written by a language model from this plasmid's Addgene catalogue record and pLannotate feature annotations shown in this document.]
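Description:
pScalps ACE2 hygro is an HIV-1-based lentiviral transfer vector built on the pScalps hygro backbone for stable expression of human ACE2 in mammalian cells. In bacteria it is maintained through a high-copy ColE1/pUC-type origin and an ampicillin resistance gene (β-lactamase under its own promoter). The sequenced plasmid is about 10.6 kb, consistent with an 8.2 kb backbone carrying a 2.4 kb insert.

Upstream of the viral genome, SV40 enhancer/early promoter and CMV enhancer/promoter elements precede a truncated 5' LTR, an arrangement that typically drives Tat-independent transcription of the packageable RNA in producer cells. This is followed by the Ψ packaging signal with a gag fragment, the Rev response element for Rev-dependent nuclear export of the full-length transcript, and the cPPT/CTS, which aids nuclear import and transduction. The internal expression cassette uses the spleen focus-forming virus (SFFV) LTR promoter to drive the human ACE2 open reading frame, cloned between XhoI and a destroyed HpaI site. A hygromycin B phosphotransferase gene lies downstream for selection of transduced cells. The annotation leaves an unassigned gap of roughly 500 bp between ACE2 and HygR, so the element that drives hygromycin resistance expression (an IRES or a second promoter) is not stated in the record. A WPRE follows to enhance transcript stability and expression, then a nef fragment and the truncated 3' LTR (labelled as a 5' LTR by the automated annotation).

The associated publication concerns the infectivity of lentiviral particles carrying the SARS-CoV-2 spike. This suggests the vector is used to make hygromycin-selected ACE2-expressing target cell lines for pseudovirus entry assays.
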