Addgene plasmid #184786: pScalps ACE2 hygro
Purpose: Stable expression of Human Ace2
Depositing lab: Ajit Chande. Depositing organization: Indian Institute of Science Education and Research (IISER), Bhopal. Publication: SARS CoV-2 Nucleoprotein Enhances the Infectivity of Lentiviral Spike Particles. Mishra T, Sreepadmanabh M, Ramdas P, Sahu AK, Kumar A, Chande A. Front Cell Infect Microbiol. 2021 Apr 23;11:663688. doi: 10.3389/fcimb.2021.663688. eCollection 2021. PubMed 33968806.
Backbone
  Vector backbone: pScalps hygro
  Backbone size w/o insert (bp): 8184
  Vector type: Lentiviral
  Selectable markers: Hygromycin
Growth in bacteria
  Bacterial resistance: Ampicillin, 100 μg/mL
  Growth temperature: 37°C
  Growth strain: NEB Stable
  Copy number: High Copy
Gene/Insert
  Gene/Insert name: Human ACE2
  Species: H. sapiens (human)
  Insert size (bp): 2430
  Entrez Gene: ACE2 (a.k.a. ACEH)
  Promoter: SFFV
  Cloning method: Restriction Enzyme; 5′ cloning site XhoI (not destroyed); 3′ cloning site HpaI (destroyed during cloning)
  Sequencing primers: 5′ Unknown
Terms and licenses: Academic/Nonprofit Terms; Industry Terms: Not Available to Industry
How to cite: pScalps ACE2 hygro was a gift from Ajit Chande (Addgene plasmid # 184786 ; http://n2t.net/addgene:184786 ; RRID:Addgene_184786)
